Addgene plasmid #111637: PTE_24
Purpose: Funclib design PTE_24
Depositing lab: Sarel Fleishman. Depositing organization: Weizmann Institute of Science. Publication: Automated Design of Efficient and Functionally Diverse Enzyme Repertoires. Khersonsky O, Lipsh R, Avizemer Z, Ashani Y, Goldsmith M, Leader H, Dym O, Rogotner S, Trudeau DL, Prilusky J, Amengual-Rigo P, Guallar V, Tawfik DS, Fleishman SJ. Mol Cell. 2018 Oct 4;72(1):178-186.e5. doi: 10.1016/j.molcel.2018.08.033. Epub 2018 Sep 27. PubMed 30270109.
Backbone
  Vector backbone: pMal C2
  Backbone manufacturer: NEB
  Backbone size w/o insert (bp): 6634
  Total vector size (bp): 1008
  Vector type: Bacterial Expression
Growth in bacteria
  Bacterial resistance: Ampicillin, 100 μg/mL
  Growth temperature: 37°C
  Growth strain: DH5alpha
  Copy number: High Copy
Gene/Insert
  Gene/Insert name: PTE_24 (alt name: Funclib design PTE_24)
  Species: Synthetic
  Insert size (bp): 1008
  Promoter: pTac
  Tag / fusion protein: MBP (N terminal on backbone)
  Cloning method: Restriction Enzyme; 5′ cloning site EcoRI (not destroyed); 3′ cloning site PstI (not destroyed)
  Sequencing primers: 5′ GACGCGCAGACTAATTCGAGCTC; 3′ CAGGGTTTTCCCAGTCACGACGTTGTAA
Terms and licenses: Academic/Nonprofit Terms; Industry Terms: Not Available to Industry
How to cite: PTE_24 was a gift from Sarel Fleishman (Addgene plasmid # 111637 ; http://n2t.net/addgene:111637 ; RRID:Addgene_111637)
