[The description below was written by a language model from this plasmid's Addgene catalogue record and pLannotate feature annotations shown in this document.]
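Description:
PTE_24 is a bacterial expression plasmid built on the pMal C2 backbone, carrying a computationally designed variant of phosphotriesterase (PTE) produced with the FuncLib enzyme-design method. The synthetic insert of about 1 kb was cloned between EcoRI and PstI sites, both retained. Feature annotation identifies it as homologous to the opd organophosphate hydrolase of Brevundimonas diminuta, an enzyme known for hydrolysing synthetic organophosphate triesters such as the insecticide paraoxon. The insert lies downstream of a maltose-binding protein (MBP) coding sequence lacking a signal peptide, so the product is a cytosolic N-terminal MBP fusion, an arrangement that generally helps solubility and permits amylose-affinity purification.

Expression is driven by the hybrid tac promoter with an adjacent lac operator. The plasmid also carries lacI under the lacIq promoter, so transcription is repressed until IPTG is added. A residual lacZα fragment follows the insert, and the rrnB T1 and T2 terminators close the transcription unit. The plasmid is propagated through a ColE1/pMB1-type origin and selected with ampicillin via β-lactamase. The catalogue describes it as high copy, although the pBR322-derived rop gene and bom region are also annotated. An M13 origin allows single-stranded DNA production with helper phage.

The depositor and sequencing-derived full sequences (about 7.64 kb) show the same feature set in the same order, differing only in their start point and by a few bases. The catalogue's "total vector size" of 1008 bp evidently repeats the insert length rather than the plasmid size. The construct is intended for producing this design in E. coli as one member of a repertoire of designed, functionally diverse enzyme variants. The record does not list the specific mutations in this design.
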