Features (pLannotate 1.2.2; 19 found; start..end, strand, type, name):
      3..80      +  promoter       lacIq promoter: lacI (mutant); In the lacIq allele, a single base change in the promoter boosts expression of the lacI gene about 10-fold.
     81..1163    +  CDS            lacI: lac repressor; lacI; The lac repressor binds to the lac operator to inhibit transcription in E. coli. This inhibition can be relieved by adding lactose or isopropyl-β-D-thiogalactopyranoside (IPTG).
   1176..1197    +  protein_bind   CAP binding site: CAP binding activates transcription in the presence of cAMP. E. coli catabolite activator protein
   1216..1233    +  promoter       tet promoter (fragment): E. coli promoter for tetracycline efflux protein gene
   1406..1434    +  promoter       tac promoter: strong E. coli promoter; hybrid between the trp and lac UV5 promoters
   1442..1458    +  protein_bind   lac operator: The lac repressor binds to the lac operator to inhibit transcription in E. coli. This inhibition can be relieved by adding lactose or isopropyl-β-D-thiogalactopyranoside (IPTG). lac repressor encoded by lacI
   1528..2628    +  CDS            MBP: maltose binding protein from E. coli; malE (mutated); This version of the gene does not encode a signal sequence, so MBP will remain in the cytosol.
   2710..3708    +  CDS            opd (fragment): OPD_BREDI - Experimental evidence at protein level: Swiss-Prot protein existence level 1. Has an unusual substrate specificity for synthetic organophosphate triesters and phosphorofluoridates. All of the phosphate triesters found to be substrates are synthetic compounds. The identity of any naturally occurring substrate for the enzyme is unknown. Has no detectable activity with phosphate monoesters or diesters and no activity as an esterase or protease. It catalyzes the hydrolysis of the insecticide paraoxon at a rate approaching the diffusion limit and thus appears to be optimally evolved for
   3731..3885    +  CDS            lacZα (fragment): LacZα fragment of β-galactosidase; lacZ fragment
   3978..4093    +  ncRNA          5S rRNA: Accession: RF00001 - 5S ribosomal RNA
   4097..4183    +  terminator     rrnB T1 terminator: Escherichia coli rrnB; transcription terminator T1 from the E. coli rrnB gene
   4275..4302    +  terminator     rrnB T2 terminator: transcription terminator T2 from the E. coli rrnB gene
   4322..4413    +  promoter       AmpR promoter: bla
   4414..5274    +  CDS            AmpR: β-lactamase; bla; confers resistance to ampicillin, carbenicillin, and related antibiotics
   5316..5829    -  rep_origin     M13 ori (sequence partly withheld): M13 bacteriophage origin of replication; arrow indicates direction of (+) strand synthesis
   5940..6528    +  rep_origin     ori: high-copy-number ColE1/pMB1/pBR322/pUC origin of replication
   6714..6856    -  misc_feature   bom: basis of mobility region from pBR322
   6958..7149    -  CDS            rop: Rop protein, which maintains plasmids at low copy number; rop
   7166..7546    +  CDS            YPB1_ECOLX: Protein predicted: Swiss-Prot protein existence level 4. From Escherichia coli.
>Addgene plasmid #111637 | PTE_24 | depositor full sequence | sequence record 209854 | PTE_24 sequence 7642 bps
CCGACACCATCGAATGGTGCAAAACCTTTCGCGGTATGGCATGATAGCGCCCGGAAGAGAGTCAATTCAG
GGTGGTGAATGTGAAACCAGTAACGTTATACGATGTCGCAGAGTATGCCGGTGTCTCTTATCAGACCGTT
TCCCGCGTGGTGAACCAGGCCAGCCACGTTTCTGCGAAAACGCGGGAAAAAGTGGAAGCGGCGATGGCGG
AGCTGAATTACATTCCCAACCGCGTGGCACAACAACTGGCGGGCAAACAGTCGTTGCTGATTGGCGTTGC
CACCTCCAGTCTGGCCCTGCACGCGCCGTCGCAAATTGTCGCGGCGATTAAATCTCGCGCCGATCAACTG
GGTGCCAGCGTGGTGGTGTCGATGGTAGAACGAAGCGGCGTCGAAGCCTGTAAAGCGGCGGTGCACAATC
TTCTCGCGCAACGCGTCAGTGGGCTGATCATTAACTATCCGCTGGATGACCAGGATGCCATTGCTGTGGA
AGCTGCCTGCACTAATGTTCCGGCGTTATTTCTTGATGTCTCTGACCAGACACCCATCAACAGTATTATT
TTCTCCCATGAAGACGGTACGCGACTGGGCGTGGAGCATCTGGTCGCATTGGGTCACCAGCAAATCGCGC
TGTTAGCGGGCCCATTAAGTTCTGTCTCGGCGCGTCTGCGTCTGGCTGGCTGGCATAAATATCTCACTCG
CAATCAAATTCAGCCGATAGCGGAACGGGAAGGCGACTGGAGTGCCATGTCCGGTTTTCAACAAACCATG
CAAATGCTGAATGAGGGCATCGTTCCCACTGCGATGCTGGTTGCCAACGATCAGATGGCGCTGGGCGCAA
TGCGCGCCATTACCGAGTCCGGGCTGCGCGTTGGTGCGGATATCTCGGTAGTGGGATACGACGATACCGA
AGACAGCTCATGTTATATCCCGCCGTTAACCACCATCAAACAGGATTTTCGCCTGCTGGGGCAAACCAGC
GTGGACCGCTTGCTGCAACTCTCTCAGGGCCAGGCGGTGAAGGGCAATCAGCTGTTGCCCGTCTCACTGG
TGAAAAGAAAAACCACCCTGGCGCCCAATACGCAAACCGCCTCTCCCCGCGCGTTGGCCGATTCATTAAT
GCAGCTGGCACGACAGGTTTCCCGACTGGAAAGCGGGCAGTGAGCGCAACGCAATTAATGTAAGTTAGCT
CACTCATTAGGCACAATTCTCATGTTTGACAGCTTATCATCGACTGCACGGTGCACCAATGCTTCTGGCG
TCAGGCAGCCATCGGAAGCTGTGGTATGGCTGTGCAGGTCGTAAATCACTGCATAATTCGTGTCGCTCAA
GGCGCACTCCCGTTCTGGATAATGTTTTTTGCGCCGACATCATAACGGTTCTGGCAAATATTCTGAAATG
AGCTGTTGACAATTAATCATCGGCTCGTATAATGTGTGGAATTGTGAGCGGATAACAATTTCACACAGGA
AACAGCCAGTCCGTTTAGGTGTTTTCACGAGCACTTCACCAACAAGGACCATAGCATATGAAAATCGAAG
AAGGTAAACTGGTAATCTGGATTAACGGCGATAAAGGCTATAACGGTCTCGCTGAAGTCGGTAAGAAATT
CGAGAAAGATACCGGAATTAAAGTCACCGTTGAGCATCCGGATAAACTGGAAGAGAAATTCCCACAGGTT
GCGGCAACTGGCGATGGCCCTGACATTATCTTCTGGGCACACGACCGCTTTGGTGGCTACGCTCAATCTG
GCCTGTTGGCTGAAATCACCCCGGACAAAGCGTTCCAGGACAAGCTGTATCCGTTTACCTGGGATGCCGT
ACGTTACAACGGCAAGCTGATTGCTTACCCGATCGCTGTTGAAGCGTTATCGCTGATTTATAACAAAGAT
CTGCTGCCGAACCCGCCAAAAACCTGGGAAGAGATCCCGGCGCTGGATAAAGAACTGAAAGCGAAAGGTA
AGAGCGCGCTGATGTTCAACCTGCAAGAACCGTACTTCACCTGGCCGCTGATTGCTGCTGACGGGGGTTA
TGCGTTCAAGTATGAAAACGGCAAGTACGACATTAAAGACGTGGGCGTGGATAACGCTGGCGCGAAAGCG
GGTCTGACCTTCCTGGTTGACCTGATTAAAAACAAACACATGAATGCAGACACCGATTACTCCATCGCAG
AAGCTGCCTTTAATAAAGGCGAAACAGCGATGACCATCAACGGCCCGTGGGCATGGTCCAACATCGACAC
CAGCAAAGTGAATTATGGTGTAACGGTACTGCCGACCTTCAAGGGTCAACCATCCAAACCGTTCGTTGGC
GTGCTGAGCGCAGGTATTAACGCCGCCAGTCCGAACAAAGAGCTGGCAAAAGAGTTCCTCGAAAACTATC
TGCTGACTGATGAAGGTCTGGAAGCGGTTAATAAAGACAAACCGCTGGGTGCCGTAGCGCTGAAGTCTTA
CGAGGAAGAGTTGGCGAAAGATCCACGTATTGCCGCCACTATGGAAAACGCCCAGAAAGGTGAAATCATG
CCGAACATCCCGCAGATGTCCGCTTTCTGGTATGCCGTGCGTACTGCGGTGATCAACGCCGCCAGCGGTC
GTCAGACTGTCGATGAAGCCCTGAAAGACGCGCAGACTAATTCGAGCTCGAACAACAACAACAATAACAA
TAACAACAACCTCGGGATCGAGGGAAGGATTTCAGAATTCATCACCAACAGCGGCGACCGTATCAACACC
GTTCGTGGTCCGATCACCATCTCTGAGGCCGGTTTCACTCTGATGCATGAGCATATCTGCGGTTCTTCTG
CGGGTTTTCTCCGCGCTTGGCCGGAGTTCTTCGGTTCCCGTGATGCACTGGCGGAAAAAGCGGTTCGCGG
CCTCCGTCGCGCTCGTGCTGCCGGCGTTCGTACCATCGTTGATGTTTCTACCTTTGATCTCGGCCGTGAC
GTTGAGCTGCTCGCCGAAGTTTCTGAAGCGGCGGACGTTCACATCGTCGCGGCGACGGGTCTGTGGTTCG
ACCCGCCTCTGTCTATGCGCCTGCGTTCTGTTGAGGAACTCACCCAGTTCTTTCTGCGCGAAATCCAGTA
CGGTATCGAGGATACCGGCATCCGTGCAGGTATCATCAAAGTTGCGACCACCGGTAAAGCCACGCCGTTC
CAGGAGCGTGTACTCCGTGCGGCTGCACGCGCCTCTCTCGCGACCGGTGTGCCTGTTACCACCCATACCG
ATGCTTCTCAGCGTGACGGTGAGCAGCAGGCGGACATCTTCGAATCTGAAGGCCTCGATCCGAGCCGTGT
TTGCATTGGTCATTCTGACGACACCGACGACCTGGACTACCTGACCGCTCTCGCAGCTCGCGGTTATCTG
ATTGGTCTGGATCACATTCCGTGGAGCGCGATCGGCCTGGAAGACAACGCGTCCGCTGCCGCGATCCTGG
GCCTGCGCTCTTGGCAAACCCGTGCCCTCCTGATCAAAGCGCTGATCGACCAGGGCTACGCCGACCAGAT
CCTGGTTTCTAACGACTGGCTGTTCGGTTTCTCTTCTTACGTTACCAACATCATGGATGTCCTGGACCGT
GTTAACCCGGATGGTATGGCGTTCATCCCTCTGCGTGTTATTCCATTCCTCCGTGAAAAAGGTGTTCCGG
ACGAGACTCTCGAAACGATCATGGTTGACAACCCAGCTCGTTTCCTGTCTCCGACCCTGCGTGCGAGCTG
ATAACTGCAGGCAAGCTTGGCACTGGCCGTCGTTTTACAACGTCGTGACTGGGAAAACCCTGGCGTTACC
CAACTTAATCGCCTTGCAGCACATCCCCCTTTCGCCAGCTGGCGTAATAGCGAAGAGGCCCGCACCGATC
GCCCTTCCCAACAGTTGCGCAGCCTGAATGGCGAATGGCAGCTTGGCTGTTTTGGCGGATGAGATAAGAT
TTTCAGCCTGATACAGATTAAATCAGAACGCAGAAGCGGTCTGATAAAACAGAATTTGCCTGGCGGCAGT
AGCGCGGTGGTCCCACCTGACCCCATGCCGAACTCAGAAGTGAAACGCCGTAGCGCCGATGGTAGTGTGG
GGTCTCCCCATGCGAGAGTAGGGAACTGCCAGGCATCAAATAAAACGAAAGGCTCAGTCGAAAGACTGGG
CCTTTCGTTTTATCTGTTGTTTGTCGGTGAACGCTCTCCTGAGTAGGACAAATCCGCCGGGAGCGGATTT
GAACGTTGCGAAGCAACGGCCCGGAGGGTGGCGGGCAGGACGCCCGCCATAAACTGCCAGGCATCAAATT
AAGCAGAAGGCCATCCTGACGGATGGCCTTTTTGCGTTTCTACAAACTCTTTTTGTTTATTTTTCTAAAT
ACATTCAAATATGTATCCGCTCATGAGACAATAACCCTGATAAATGCTTCAATAATATTGAAAAAGGAAG
AGTATGAGTATTCAACATTTCCGTGTCGCCCTTATTCCCTTTTTTGCGGCATTTTGCCTTCCTGTTTTTG
CTCACCCAGAAACGCTGGTGAAAGTAAAAGATGCTGAAGATCAGTTGGGTGCACGAGTGGGTTACATCGA
ACTGGATCTCAACAGCGGTAAGATCCTTGAGAGTTTTCGCCCCGAAGAACGTTCTCCAATGATGAGCACT
TTTAAAGTTCTGCTATGTGGCGCGGTATTATCCCGTGTTGACGCCGGGCAAGAGCAACTCGGTCGCCGCA
TACACTATTCTCAGAATGACTTGGTTGAGTACTCACCAGTCACAGAAAAGCATCTTACGGATGGCATGAC
AGTAAGAGAATTATGCAGTGCTGCCATAACCATGAGTGATAACACTGCGGCCAACTTACTTCTGACAACG
ATCGGAGGACCGAAGGAGCTAACCGCTTTTTTGCACAACATGGGGGATCATGTAACTCGCCTTGATCGTT
GGGAACCGGAGCTGAATGAAGCCATACCAAACGACGAGCGTGACACCACGATGCCTGTAGCAATGGCAAC
AACGTTGCGCAAACTATTAACTGGCGAACTACTTACTCTAGCTTCCCGGCAACAATTAATAGACTGGATG
GAGGCGGATAAAGTTGCAGGACCACTTCTGCGCTCGGCCCTTCCGGCTGGCTGGTTTATTGCTGATAAAT
CTGGAGCCGGTGAGCGTGGGTCTCGCGGTATCATTGCAGCACTGGGGCCAGATGGTAAGCCCTCCCGTAT
CGTAGTTATCTACACGACGGGGAGTCAGGCAACTATGGATGAACGAAATAGACAGATCGCTGAGATAGGT
GCCTCACTGATTAAGCATTGGTAACTGTCAGACCAAGTTTACTCATATATACTTTAGATTGATT
[38 nt withheld, positions 5315-5352]
A
[37 nt withheld, positions 5354-5390]
ATTTTGTTAAAATTCGCGTTAAATTTTTGTTAAATCAGCTCATTTTTTAACCAATAGGCCGAAATCGGCA
AAATCCCTTATAAATCAAAAGAATAGACCGAGATAGGGT
[37 nt withheld, positions 5500-5536]
AAAGAACGTGGACTCCAACGTCAAAGG
[141 nt withheld, positions 5564-5704]
G
[125 nt withheld, positions 5706-5830]
AAAGGATCTAGGTGAAGATCCTTTTTGATAATCTCATGACCAAAATCCCTTAACGTGAGTTTTCGTTCCA
CTGAGCGTCAGACCCCGTAGAAAAGATCAAAGGATCTTCTTGAGATCCTTTTTTTCTGCGCGTAATCTGC
TGCTTGCAAACAAAAAAACCACCGCTACCAGCGGTGGTTTGTTTGCCGGATCAAGAGCTACCAACTCTTT
TTCCGAAGGTAACTGGCTTCAGCAGAGCGCAGATACCAAATACTGTCCTTCTAGTGTAGCCGTAGTTAGG
CCACCACTTCAAGAACTCTGTAGCACCGCCTACATACCTCGCTCTGCTAATCCTGTTACCAGTGGCTGCT
GCCAGTGGCGATAAGTCGTGTCTTACCGGGTTGGACTCAAGACGATAGTTACCGGATAAGGCGCAGCGGT
CGGGCTGAACGGGGGGTTCGTGCACACAGCCCAGCTTGGAGCGAACGACCTACACCGAACTGAGATACCT
ACAGCGTGAGCTATGAGAAAGCGCCACGCTTCCCGAAGGGAGAAAGGCGGACAGGTATCCGGTAAGCGGC
AGGGTCGGAACAGGAGAGCGCACGAGGGAGCTTCCAGGGGGAAACGCCTGGTATCTTTATAGTCCTGTCG
GGTTTCGCCACCTCTGACTTGAGCGTCGATTTTTGTGATGCTCGTCAGGGGGGCGGAGCCTATGGAAAAA
CGCCAGCAACGCGGCCTTTTTACGGTTCCTGGCCTTTTGCTGGCCTTTTGCTCACATGTTCTTTCCTGCG
TTATCCCCTGATTCTGTGGATAACCGTATTACCGCCTTTGAGTGAGCTGATACCGCTCGCCGCAGCCGAA
CGACCGAGCGCAGCGAGTCAGTGAGCGAGGAAGCGGAAGAGCGCCTGATGCGGTATTTTCTCCTTACGCA
TCTGTGCGGTATTTCACACCGCATATATGGTGCACTCTCAGTACAATCTGCTCTGATGCCGCATAGTTAA
GCCAGTATACACTCCGCTATCGCTACGTGACTGGGTCATGGCTGCGCCCCGACACCCGCCAACACCCGCT
GACGCGCCCTGACGGGCTTGTCTGCTCCCGGCATCCGCTTACAGACAAGCTGTGACCGTCTCCGGGAGCT
GCATGTGTCAGAGGTTTTCACCGTCATCACCGAAACGCGCGAGGCAGCTGCGGTAAAGCTCATCAGCGTG
GTCGTGCAGCGATTCACAGATGTCTGCCTGTTCATCCGCGTCCAGCTCGTTGAGTTTCTCCAGAAGCGTT
AATGTCTGGCTTCTGATAAAGCGGGCCATGTTAAGGGCGGTTTTTTCCTGTTTGGTCACTGATGCCTCCG
TGTAAGGGGGATTTCTGTTCATGGGGGTAATGATACCGATGAAACGAGAGAGGATGCTCACGATACGGGT
TACTGATGATGAACATGCCCGGTTACTGGAACGTTGTGAGGGTAAACAACTGGCGGTATGGATGCGGCGG
GACCAGAGAAAAATCACTCAGGGTCAATGCCAGCGCTTCGTTAATACAGATGTAGGTGTTCCACAGGGTA
GCCAGCAGCATCCTGCGATGCAGATCCGGAACATAATGGTGCAGGGCGCTGACTTCCGCGTTTCCAGACT
TTACGAAACACGGAAACCGAAGACCATTCATGTTGTTGCTCAGGTCGCAGACGTTTTGCAGCAGCAGTCG
CTTCACGTTCGCTCGCGTATCGGTGATTCATTCTGCTAACCAGTAAGGCAACCCCGCCAGCCTAGCCGGG
TCCTCAACGACAGGAGCACGATCATGCGCACCCGTGGCCAGGACCCAACGCTGCCCGAAATT
