Features (pLannotate 1.2.2; 19 found; start..end, strand, type, name):
     50..78      +  promoter       tac promoter: strong E. coli promoter; hybrid between the trp and lac UV5 promoters
     86..102     +  protein_bind   lac operator: The lac repressor binds to the lac operator to inhibit transcription in E. coli. This inhibition can be relieved by adding lactose or isopropyl-β-D-thiogalactopyranoside (IPTG). lac repressor encoded by lacI
    172..1272    +  CDS            MBP: maltose binding protein from E. coli; malE (mutated); This version of the gene does not encode a signal sequence, so MBP will remain in the cytosol.
   1354..2352    +  CDS            opd (fragment): OPD_BREDI - Experimental evidence at protein level: Swiss-Prot protein existence level 1. Has an unusual substrate specificity for synthetic organophosphate triesters and phosphorofluoridates. All of the phosphate triesters found to be substrates are synthetic compounds. The identity of any naturally occurring substrate for the enzyme is unknown. Has no detectable activity with phosphate monoesters or diesters and no activity as an esterase or protease. It catalyzes the hydrolysis of the insecticide paraoxon at a rate approaching the diffusion limit and thus appears to be optimally evolved for
   2375..2529    +  CDS            lacZα (fragment): LacZα fragment of β-galactosidase; lacZ fragment
   2622..2737    +  ncRNA          5S rRNA: Accession: RF00001 - 5S ribosomal RNA
   2741..2827    +  terminator     rrnB T1 terminator: Escherichia coli rrnB; transcription terminator T1 from the E. coli rrnB gene
   2919..2946    +  terminator     rrnB T2 terminator: transcription terminator T2 from the E. coli rrnB gene
   2965..3056    +  promoter       AmpR promoter: bla
   3057..3917    +  CDS            AmpR: β-lactamase; bla; confers resistance to ampicillin, carbenicillin, and related antibiotics
   3959..4472    -  rep_origin     M13 ori (sequence partly withheld): M13 bacteriophage origin of replication; arrow indicates direction of (+) strand synthesis
   4583..5171    +  rep_origin     ori: high-copy-number ColE1/pMB1/pBR322/pUC origin of replication
   5357..5497    -  misc_feature   bom: basis of mobility region from pBR322
   5599..5790    -  CDS            rop: Rop protein, which maintains plasmids at low copy number; rop
   5807..6187    +  CDS            YPB1_ECOLX: Protein predicted: Swiss-Prot protein existence level 4. From Escherichia coli.
   6286..6363    +  promoter       lacIq promoter: lacI (mutant); In the lacIq allele, a single base change in the promoter boosts expression of the lacI gene about 10-fold.
   6364..7446    +  CDS            lacI: lac repressor; lacI; The lac repressor binds to the lac operator to inhibit transcription in E. coli. This inhibition can be relieved by adding lactose or isopropyl-β-D-thiogalactopyranoside (IPTG).
   7459..7480    +  protein_bind   CAP binding site: CAP binding activates transcription in the presence of cAMP. E. coli catabolite activator protein
   7499..7516    +  promoter       tet promoter (fragment): E. coli promoter for tetracycline efflux protein gene
>Addgene plasmid #111637 | PTE_24 | addgene full sequence | sequence record 213410 | Addgene NGS Result
TTTTGCGCCGACATCATAACGGTTCTGGCAAATATTCTGAAATGAGCTGTTGACAATTAATCATCGGCTC
GTATAATGTGTGGAATTGTGAGCGGATAACAATTTCACACAGGAAACAGCCAGTCCGTTTAGGTGTTTTC
ACGAGCACTTCACCAACAAGGACCATAGATTATGAAAACTGAAGAAGGTAAACTGGTAATCTGGATTAAC
GGCGATAAAGGCTATAACGGTCTCGCTGAAGTCGGTAAGAAATTCGAGAAAGATACCGGAATTAAAGTCA
CCGTTGAGCATCCGGATAAACTGGAAGAGAAATTCCCACAGGTTGCGGCAACTGGCGATGGCCCTGACAT
TATCTTCTGGGCACACGACCGCTTTGGTGGCTACGCTCAATCTGGCCTGTTGGCTGAAATCACCCCGGAC
AAAGCGTTCCAGGACAAGCTGTATCCGTTTACCTGGGATGCCGTACGTTACAACGGCAAGCTGATTGCTT
ACCCGATCGCTGTTGAAGCGTTATCGCTGATTTATAACAAAGATCTGCTGCCGAACCCGCCAAAAACCTG
GGAAGAGATCCCGGCGCTGGATAAAGAACTGAAAGCGAAAGGTAAGAGCGCGCTGATGTTCAACCTGCAA
GAACCGTACTTCACCTGGCCGCTGATTGCTGCTGACGGGGGTTATGCGTTCAAGTATGAAAACGGCAAGT
ACGACATTAAAGACGTGGGCGTGGATAACGCTGGCGCGAAAGCGGGTCTGACCTTCCTGGTTGACCTGAT
TAAAAACAAACACATGAATGCAGACACCGATTACTCCATCGCAGAAGCTGCCTTTAATAAAGGCGAAACA
GCGATGACCATCAACGGCCCGTGGGCATGGTCCAACATCGACACCAGCAAAGTGAATTATGGTGTAACGG
TACTGCCGACCTTCAAGGGTCAACCATCCAAACCGTTCGTTGGCGTGCTGAGCGCAGGTATTAACGCCGC
CAGTCCGAACAAAGAGCTGGCAAAAGAGTTCCTCGAAAACTATCTGCTGACTGATGAAGGTCTGGAAGCG
GTTAATAAAGACAAACCGCTGGGTGCCGTAGCGCTGAAGTCTTACGAGGAAGAGTTGGCGAAAGATCCAC
GTATTGCCGCCACCATGGAAAACGCCCAGAAAGGTGAAATCATGCCGAACATCCCGCAGATGTCCGCTTT
CTGGTATGCCGTGCGTACTGCGGTGATCAACGCCGCCAGCGGTCGTCAGACTGTCGATGAAGCCCTGAAA
GACGCGCAGACTAATTCGAGCTCGAACAACAACAACAATAACAATAACAACAACCTCGGGATCGAGGGAA
GGATTTCAGAATTCATCACCAACAGCGGCGATCGTATCAACACCGTTCGTGGTCCGATCACCATCTCTGA
GGCCGGTTTCACTCTGATGCATGAGCATATCTGCGGTTCTTCTGCGGGTTTTCTCCGCGCTTGGCCGGAG
TTCTTCGGTTCCCGTGATGCACTGGCGGAAAAAGCGGTTCGCGGCCTCCGTCGCGCTCGTGCTGCCGGCG
TTCGTACCATCGTTGATGTTTCTACCTTTGATCTCGGCCGTGACGTTGAGCTGCTCGCCGAAGTTTCTGA
AGCGGCGGACGTTCACATCGTCGCGGCGACGGGTCTGTGGTTCGACCCGCCTCTGTCTATGCGCCTGCGT
TCTGTTGAGGAACTCACCCAGTTCTTTCTGCGCGAAATCCAGTACGGTATCGAGGATACCGGCATCCGTG
CAGGTATCATCAAAGTTGCGACCACCGGTAAAGCCACGCCGTTCCAGGAGCGTGTACTCCGTGCGGCTGC
ACGCGCCTCTCTCGCGACCGGTGTGCCTGTTACCACCCATACCGATGCTTCTCAGCGTGACGGTGAGCAG
CAGGCGGACATCTTCGAATCTGAAGGCCTCGATCCGAGCCGTGTTTGCATTGGTCATTCTGACGACACCG
ACGACCTGGACTACCTGACCGCTCTCGCAGCTCGCGGTTATCTGATTGGTCTGGATCACATTCCGTGGAG
CGCGATCGGCCTGGAAGACAACGCGTCCGCTGCCGCGATCCTGGGCCTGCGCTCTTGGCAAACCCGTGCC
CTCCTGATCAAAGCGCTGATCGACCAGGGCTACGCCGACCAGATCCTGGTTTCTAACGACTGGCTGTTCG
GTTTCTCTTCTTACGTTACCAACATCATGGATGTCCTGGACCGTGTTAACCCGGATGGTATGGCGTTCAT
CCCTCTGCGTGTTATTCCATTCCTCCGTGAAAAAGGTGTTCCGGACGAGACTCTCGAAACGATCATGGTT
GACAACCCAGCTCGTTTCCTGTCTCCGACCCTGCGTGCGAGCTGATAACTGCAGGCAAGCTTGGCACTGG
CCGTCGTTTTACAACGTCGTGACTGGGAAAACCCTGGCGTTACCCAACTTAATCGCCTTGCAGCACATCC
CCCTTTCGCCAGCTGGCGTAATAGCGAAGAGGCCCGCACCGATCGCCCTTCCCAACAGTTGCGCAGCCTG
AATGGCGAATGGCAGCTTGGCTGTTTTGGCGGATGAGATAAGATTTTCAGCCTGATACAGATTAAATCAG
AACGCAGAAGCGGTCTGATAAAACAGAATTTGCCTGGCGGCAGTAGCGCGGTGGTCCCACCTGACCCCAT
GCCGAACTCAGAAGTGAAACGCCGTAGCGCCGATGGTAGTGTGGGGTCTCCCCATGCGAGAGTAGGGAAC
TGCCAGGCATCAAATAAAACGAAAGGCTCAGTCGAAAGACTGGGCCTTTCGTTTTATCTGTTGTTTGTCG
GTGAACGCTCTCCTGAGTAGGACAAATCCGCCGGGAGCGGATTTGAACGTTGCGAAGCAACGGCCCGGAG
GGTGGCGGGCAGGACGCCCGCCATAAACTGCCAGGCATCAAATTAAGCAGAAGGCCATCCTGACGGATGG
CCTTTTTGCGTTTCTACAAACTCTTTTGTTTATTTTTCTAAATACATTCAAATATGTATCCGCTCATGAG
ACAATAACCCTGATAAATGCTTCAATAATATTGAAAAAGGAAGAGTATGAGTATTCAACATTTCCGTGTC
GCCCTTATTCCCTTTTTTGCGGCATTTTGCCTTCCTGTTTTTGCTCACCCAGAAACGCTGGTGAAAGTAA
AAGATGCTGAAGATCAGTTGGGTGCACGAGTGGGTTACATCGAACTGGATCTCAACAGCGGTAAGATCCT
TGAGAGTTTTCGCCCCGAAGAACGTTTCCCAATGATGAGCACTTTTAAAGTTCTGCTATGTGGCGCGGTA
TTATCCCGTGTTGACGCCGGGCAAGAGCAACTCGGTCGCCGCATACACTATTCTCAGAATGACTTGGTTG
AGTACTCACCAGTCACAGAAAAGCATCTTACGGATGGCATGACAGTAAGAGAATTATGCAGTGCTGCCAT
AACCATGAGTGATAACACTGCGGCCAACTTACTTCTGACAACGATCGGAGGACCGAAGGAGCTAACCGCT
TTTTTGCACAACATGGGGGATCATGTAACTCGCCTTGATCGTTGGGAACCGGAGCTGAATGAAGCCATAC
CAAACGACGAGCGTGACACCACGATGCCTGTAGCAATGGCAACAACGTTGCGCAAACTATTAACTGGCGA
ACTACTTACTCTAGCTTCCCGGCAACAATTAATAGACTGGATGGAGGCGGATAAAGTTGCAGGACCACTT
CTGCGCTCGGCCCTTCCGGCTGGCTGGTTTATTGCTGATAAATCTGGAGCCGGTGAGCGTGGGTCTCGCG
GTATCATTGCAGCACTGGGGCCAGATGGTAAGCCCTCCCGTATCGTAGTTATCTACACGACGGGGAGTCA
GGCAACTATGGATGAACGAAATAGACAGATCGCTGAGATAGGTGCCTCACTGATTAAGCATTGGTAACTG
TCAGACCAAGTTTACTCATATATACTTTAGATTGATT
[38 nt withheld, positions 3958-3995]
A
[37 nt withheld, positions 3997-4033]
ATTTTGTTAAAATTCGCGTTAAATTTTTGTTAAATCAGCTCATTTTTTAACCAATAGGCCGAAATCGGCA
AAATCCCTTATAAATCAAAAGAATAGCCCGAGATAGGGT
[37 nt withheld, positions 4143-4179]
AAAGAACGTGGACTCCAACGTCAAAGG
[141 nt withheld, positions 4207-4347]
G
[125 nt withheld, positions 4349-4473]
AAAGGATCTAGGTGAAGATCCTTTTTGATAATCTCATGACCAAAATCCCTTAACGTGAGTTTTCGTTCCA
CTGAGCGTCAGACCCCGTAGAAAAGATCAAAGGATCTTCTTGAGATCCTTTTTTTCTGCGCGTAATCTGC
TGCTTGCAAACAAAAAAACCACCGCTACCAGCGGTGGTTTGTTTGCCGGATCAAGAGCTACCAACTCTTT
TTCCGAAGGTAACTGGCTTCAGCAGAGCGCAGATACCAAATACTGTCCTTCTAGTGTAGCCGTAGTTAGG
CCACCACTTCAAGAACTCTGTAGCACCGCCTACATACCTCGCTCTGCTAATCCTGTTACCAGTGGCTGCT
GCCAGTGGCGATAAGTCGTGTCTTACCGGGTTGGACTCAAGACGATAGTTACCGGATAAGGCGCAGCGGT
CGGGCTGAACGGGGGGTTCGTGCACACAGCCCAGCTTGGAGCGAACGACCTACACCGAACTGAGATACCT
ACAGCGTGAGCTATGAGAAAGCGCCACGCTTCCCGAAGGGAGAAAGGCGGACAGGTATCCGGTAAGCGGC
AGGGTCGGAACAGGAGAGCGCACGAGGGAGCTTCCAGGGGGAAACGCCTGGTATCTTTATAGTCCTGTCG
GGTTTCGCCACCTCTGACTTGAGCGTCGATTTTTGTGATGCTCGTCAGGGGGGCGGAGCCTATGGAAAAA
CGCCAGCAACGCGGCCTTTTTACGGTTCCTGGCCTTTTGCTGGCCTTTTGCTCACATGTTCTTTCCTGCG
TTATCCCCTGATTCTGTGGATAACCGTATTACCGCCTTTGAGTGAGCTGATACCGCTCGCCGCAGCCGAA
CGACCGAGCGCAGCGAGTCAGTGAGCGAGGAAGCGGAAGAGCGCCTGATGCGGTATTTTCTCCTTACGCA
TCTGTGCGGTATTTCACACCGCATATGGTGCACTCTCAGTACAATCTGCTCTGATGCCGCATAGTTAAGC
CAGTATACACTCCGCTATCGCTACGTGACTGGGTCATGGCTGCGCCCCGACACCCGCCAACACCCGCTGA
CGCGCCCTGACGGGCTTGTCTGCTCCCGGCATCCGCTTACAGACAAGCTGTGACCGTCTCCGGGAGCTGC
ATGTGTCAGAGGTTTTCACCGTCATCACCGAAACGCGCGAGGCAGCTGCGGTAAAGCTCATCAGCGTGGT
CGTGCAGCGATTCACAGATGTCTGCCTGTTCATCCGCGTCCAGCTCGTTGAGTTTCTCCAGAAGCGTTAA
TGTCTGGCTTCTGATAAAGCGGGCCATGTTAAGGGCGGTTTTTTCCTGTTTGGTCACTGATGCCTCCGTG
TAAGGGGGATTTCTGTTCATGGGGGTAATGATACCGATGAAACGAGAGAGGATGCTCACGATACGGGTTA
CTGATGATGAACATGCCCGGTTACTGGAACGTTGTGAGGGTAAACAACTGGCGGTATGGATGCGGCGGGA
CCAGAGAAAAATCACTCAGGGTCAATGCCAGCGCTTCGTTAATACAGATGTAGGTGTTCCACAGGGTAGC
CAGCAGCATCCTGCGATGCAGATCCGGAACATAATGGTGCAGGGCGCTGACTTCCGCGTTTCCAGACTTT
ACGAAACACGGAAACCGAAGACCATTCATGTTGTTGCTCAGGTCGCAGACGTTTTGCAGCAGCAGTCGCT
TCACGTTCGCTCGCGTATCGGTGATTCATTCTGCTAACCAGTAAGGCAACCCCGCCAGCCTAGCCGGGTC
CTCAACGACAGGAGCACGATCATGCGCACCCGTGGCCAGGACCCAACGCTGCCCGAAATTCCGACACCAT
CGAATGGTGCAAAACCTTTCGCGGTATGGCATGATAGCGCCCGGAAGAGAGTCAATTCAGGGTGGTGAAT
GTGAAACCAGTAACGTTATACGATGTCGCAGAGTATGCCGGTGTCTCTTATCAGACCGTTTCCCGCGTGG
TGAACCAGGCCAGCCACGTTTCTGCGAAAACGCGGGAAAAAGTGGAAGCGGCGATGGCGGAGCTGAATTA
CATTCCCAACCGCGTGGCACAACAACTGGCGGGCAAACAGTCGTTGCTGATTGGCGTTGCCACCTCCAGT
CTGGCCCTGCACGCGCCGTCGCAAATTGTCGCGGCGATTAAATCTCGCGCCGATCAACTGGGTGCCAGCG
TGGTGGTGTCGATGGTAGAACGAAGCGGCGTCGAAGCCTGTAAAGCGGCGGTGCACAATCTTCTCGCGCA
ACGCGTCAGTGGGCTGATCATTAACTATCCGCTGGATGACCAGGATGCCATTGCTGTGGAAGCTGCCTGC
ACTAATGTTCCGGCGTTATTTCTTGATGTCTCTGACCAGACACCCATCAACAGTATTATTTTCTCCCATG
AAGACGGTACGCGACTGGGCGTGGAGCATCTGGTCGCATTGGGTCACCAGCAAATCGCGCTGTTAGCGGG
CCCATTAAGTTCTGTCTCGGCGCGTCTGCGTCTGGCTGGCTGGCATAAATATCTCACTCGCAATCAAATT
CAGCCGATAGCGGAACGGGAAGGCGACTGGAGTGCCATGTCCGGTTTTCAACAAACCATGCAAATGCTGA
ATGAGGGCATCGTTCCCACTGCGATGCTGGTTGCCAACGATCAGATGGCGCTGGGCGCAATGCGCGCCAT
TACCGAGTCCGGGCTGCGCGTTGGTGCGGATATCTCGGTAGTGGGATACGACGATACCGAAGACAGCTCA
TGTTATATCCCGCCGTTAACCACCATCAAACAGGATTTTCGCCTGCTGGGGCAAACCAGCGTGGACCGCT
TGCTGCAACTCTCTCAGGGCCAGGCGGTGAAGGGCAATCAGCTGTTGCCCGTCTCACTGGTGAAAAGAAA
AACCACCCTGGCGCCCAATACGCAAACCGCCTCTCCCCGCGCGTTGGCCGATTCATTAATGCAGCTGGCA
CGACAGGTTTCCCGACTGGAAAGCGGGCAGTGAGCGCAACGCAATTAATGTAAGTTAGCTCACTCATTAG
GCACAATTCTCATGTTTGACAGCTTATCATCGACTGCACGGTGCACCAATGCTTCTGGCGTCAGGCAGCC
ATCGGAAGCTGTGGTATGGCTGTGCAGGTCGTAAATCACTGCATAATTCGTGTCGCTCAAGGCGCACTCC
CGTTCTGGATAATGTT
